Addgene plasmid #119589: pC0.046
Purpose: Level 0 part. Promoter
Depositing lab: Alistair McCormick. Depositing organization: University of Edinburgh. Publication: CyanoGate: A Modular Cloning Suite for Engineering Cyanobacteria Based on the Plant MoClo Syntax. Vasudevan R, Gale GAR, Schiavon AA, Puzorjov A, Malin J, Gillespie MD, Vavitsas K, Zulkower V, Wang B, Howe CJ, Lea-Smith DJ, McCormick AJ. Plant Physiol. 2019 May;180(1):39-55. doi: 10.1104/pp.18.01401. Epub 2019 Feb 28. PubMed 30819783.
Backbone
  Vector backbone: PICH41295
  Backbone size w/o insert (bp): 2247
  Vector type: Synthetic Biology
Growth in bacteria
  Bacterial resistance: Spectinomycin, 50 μg/mL
  Growth temperature: 37°C
  Growth strain: DH5alpha
  Copy number: High Copy
Gene/Insert
  Gene/Insert name: J23116MH
  Species: Synthetic
  Insert size (bp): 88
  Cloning method: Restriction Enzyme; 5′ cloning site BpiI (destroyed during cloning); 3′ cloning site BpiI (destroyed during cloning)
  Sequencing primers: 5′ ttgagtgagctgataccgct; 3′ GTCTCATGAGCGGATACATATTTGAATG
Terms and licenses: Academic/Nonprofit Terms; Industry Terms: Not Available to Industry
Depositor comments: Please visit https://www.biorxiv.org/content/10.1101/426700v1 for bioRxiv preprint.
How to cite: pC0.046 was a gift from Alistair McCormick (Addgene plasmid # 119589 ; http://n2t.net/addgene:119589 ; RRID:Addgene_119589)
