[The description below was written by a language model from this plasmid's Addgene catalogue record and the feature table of its GenBank file.]
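Description:
pC0.046 is a Level 0 promoter part from the CyanoGate modular cloning suite, a Golden Gate toolkit that extends the plant MoClo syntax to engineering cyanobacteria. It is built on the PICH41295 Level 0 acceptor backbone and is a small circular plasmid of 2341 bp, maintained in E. coli. Propagation relies on a high-copy ColE1/pUC-type origin of replication. Selection uses the aadA aminoglycoside adenylyltransferase gene, which confers spectinomycin (and streptomycin) resistance; an annotated AmpR (bla) promoter lies upstream of it and presumably drives it.

The payload is an 88 bp synthetic insert named J23116MH. The name suggests a derivative of a member of the J23xxx family of synthetic constitutive bacterial promoters, although the record does not explain the "MH" suffix or annotate the promoter itself as a feature. The feature table does mark a lac operator and a strong bacterial ribosome binding site close together near the end of the sequence. Their position relative to the backbone elements suggests they lie in or next to the insert region, which would mean the part carries a repressor-binding site and a translation initiation signal along with the core promoter, but the record does not confirm this.

The insert was cloned using BpiI sites that were destroyed in the process, as is usual when a part is domesticated into a MoClo Level 0 acceptor. In this system, such a part is normally released by a second Type IIS enzyme and joined with coding sequence and terminator parts into a Level 1 transcription unit. The plasmid therefore serves as a storage and assembly module for building expression cassettes, not as an expression vector in its own right.
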