LOCUS       Exported 2341 bp ds-DNA circular SYN 13-MAY-2021
DEFINITION  Level 0 part. Promoter.
ACCESSION   .
VERSION     .
KEYWORDS    pC0.046
SOURCE      synthetic DNA construct
  ORGANISM  synthetic DNA construct
REFERENCE   1 (bases 1 to 2341)
  AUTHORS   Vasudevan R, Gale GAR, Schiavon AA, Puzorjov A, Malin J, Gillespie
            MD, Vavitsas K, Zulkower V, Wang B, Howe CJ, Lea-Smith DJ, McCormick
            AJ
  TITLE     CyanoGate: A Modular Cloning Suite for Engineering Cyanobacteria
            Based on the Plant MoClo Syntax.
  JOURNAL   Plant Physiol. 2019 May;180(1):39-55. doi: 10.1104/pp.18.01401. Epub
            2019 Feb 28.
  PUBMED    30819783
REFERENCE   2 (bases 1 to 2341)
  AUTHORS   .
  TITLE     Direct Submission
  JOURNAL   Exported May 13, 2021 from SnapGene Server 1.1.58
            http://www.snapgene.com
FEATURES             Location/Qualifiers
     source          1..2341
                     /organism="synthetic DNA construct"
                     /mol_type="other DNA"
     primer_bind     complement(24..42)
                     /label=pBRforEco
                     /note="pBR322 vectors, upsteam of EcoRI site, forward
                     primer"
     promoter        110..214
                     /gene="bla"
                     /label=AmpR promoter
     CDS             436..1227
                     /codon_start=1
                     /gene="aadA"
                     /product="aminoglycoside adenylyltransferase (Murphy,
                     1985)"
                     /label=SmR
                     /note="confers resistance to spectinomycin and
                     streptomycin"
                     /translation="MREAVIAEVSTQLSEVVGVIERHLEPTLLAVHLYGSAVDGGLKPH
                     SDIDLLVTVTVRLDETTRRALINDLLETSASPGESEILRAVEVTIVVHDDIIPWRYPAK
                     RELQFGEWQRNDILAGIFEPATIDIDLAILLTKAREHSVALVGPAAEELFDPVPEQDLF
                     EALNETLTLWNSPPDWAGDERNVVLTLSRIWYSAVTGKIAPKDVAADWAMERLPAQYQP
                     VILEARQAYLGQEEDRLASRADQLEEFVHYVKGEITKVVGK"
     rep_origin      1398..1986
                     /direction=RIGHT
                     /label=ori
                     /note="high-copy-number ColE1/pMB1/pBR322/pUC origin of
                     replication"
     primer_bind     1887..1906
                     /label=pBR322ori-F
                     /note="pBR322 origin, forward primer"
     primer_bind     2140..2157
                     /label=L4440
                     /note="L4440 vector, forward primer"
     protein_bind    2275..2291
                     /label=lac operator
                     /bound_moiety="lac repressor encoded by lacI"
                     /note="The lac repressor binds to the lac operator to
                     inhibit transcription in E. coli. This inhibition can be
                     relieved by adding lactose or
                     isopropyl-beta-D-thiogalactopyranoside (IPTG)."
     RBS             2309..2320
                     /note="strong bacterial ribosome binding site (Elowitz and
                     Leibler, 2000)"
ORIGIN
        1 gtggctcttc agtggacgaa agggcctcgt gatacgccta tttttatagg ttaatgtcat
       61 gataataatg gtttcttaga cgtcaggtgg cacttttcgg ggaaatgtgc gcggaacccc
      121 tatttgttta tttttctaaa tacattcaaa tatgtatccg ctcatgagac aataaccctg
      181 ataaatgctt caataatatt gaaaaaggaa gagtatgcgc tcacgcaact ggtccagaac
      241 cttgaccgaa cgcagcggtg gtaacggcgc agtggcggtt ttcatggctt gttatgactg
      301 tttttttttg gggtacagtc tatgcctcgg gcatccaagc agcaagcgcg ttacgccgtg
      361 ggtcgatgtt tgatgttatg gagcagcaac gatgttacgc agcagggcag tcgccctaaa
      421 acaaagttaa acatcatgag ggaagcggtg atcgccgaag tatcgactca actatcagag
      481 gtagttggcg tcatcgagcg ccatctcgaa ccgacgttgc tggccgtaca tttgtacggc
      541 tccgcagtgg atggcggcct gaagccacac agcgatattg atttgctggt tacggtgacc
      601 gtaaggcttg atgaaacaac gcggcgagct ttgatcaacg accttttgga aacttcggct
      661 tcccctggag agagcgagat tctccgcgct gtagaagtca ccattgttgt gcacgacgac
      721 atcattccgt ggcgttatcc agctaagcgc gaactgcaat ttggagaatg gcagcgcaat
      781 gacattcttg caggtatctt cgagccagcc acgatcgaca ttgatctggc tatcttgctg
      841 acaaaagcaa gagaacatag cgttgccttg gtaggtccag cggcggagga actctttgat
      901 ccggttcctg aacaggatct atttgaggcg ctaaatgaaa ccttaacgct atggaactcg
      961 ccgcccgact gggctggcga tgagcgaaat gtagtgctta cgttgtcccg catttggtac
     1021 agcgcagtaa ccggcaaaat cgcgccgaag gatgtcgctg ccgactgggc aatggagcgc
     1081 ctgccggccc agtatcagcc cgtcatactt gaagctagac aggcttatct tggacaagaa
     1141 gaagatcgct tggcctcgcg cgcagatcag ttggaagaat ttgtccatta cgtaaaaggc
     1201 gagatcacca aggtagtcgg caaataactg tcagaccaag tttactcata tatactttag
     1261 attgatttaa aacttcattt ttaatttaaa aggatctagg tgaagatcct ttttgataat
     1321 ctcatgacca aaatccctta acgtgagttt tcgttccact gagcgtcaga ccccgtagaa
     1381 aagatcaaag gatcttcttg agatcctttt tttctgcgcg taatctgctg cttgcaaaca
     1441 aaaaaaccac cgctaccagc ggtggtttgt ttgccggatc aagagctacc aactcttttt
     1501 ccgaaggtaa ctggcttcag cagagcgcag ataccaaata ctgttcttct agtgtagccg
     1561 tagttaggcc accacttcaa gaactctgta gcaccgccta catacctcgc tctgctaatc
     1621 ctgttaccag tggctgctgc cagtggcgat aagtcgtgtc ttaccgggtt ggactcaaga
     1681 cgatagttac cggataaggc gcagcggtcg ggctgaacgg ggggttcgtg cacacagccc
     1741 agcttggagc gaacgaccta caccgaactg agatacctac agcgtgagct atgagaaagc
     1801 gccacgcttc ccgaagggag aaaggcggac aggtatccgg taagcggcag ggtcggaaca
     1861 ggagagcgca cgagggagct tccaggggga aacgcctggt atctttatag tcctgtcggg
     1921 tttcgccacc tctgacttga gcgtcgattt ttgtgatgct cgtcaggggg gcggagccta
     1981 tggaaaaacg ccagcaacgc ggccttttta cggttcctgg ccttttgctg gccttttgct
     2041 cacatgttct ttcctgcgtt atcccctgat tctgtggata accgtattac cgcctttgag
     2101 tgagctgata ccgctcgccg cagccgaacg accgagcgca gcgagtcagt gagcgaggaa
     2161 gcggaagagc gcccaatacg caaaccgcct ctccccgcgc gttggccgat tcattaatca
     2221 ctctgtggtc tcaggagttg acagctagct cagtcctagg gactatgcta gctattgtga
     2281 gcggataaca atttcacaca tactagagaa agaggagaaa tactaaatgt gagaccacga
     2341 a
//
