>Addgene plasmid #119589 | pC0.046 | depositor partial sequence | sequence record 226072 | J23116MH
TTGACAGCTAGCTCAGTCCTAGGGACTATGCTAGCTATTGTGAGCGGATAACAATTTCACACATACTAGA
GAAAGAGGAGAAATACTA
